Addgene plasmid #84671: pQCXIP-Laforin Myc R171H
Purpose: mammalian expression and/or retrovirus preparation
Depositing lab: Ayano Satoh. Depositing organization: Okayama University. Publication: S-nitrosylation of laforin inhibits its phosphatase activity and is implicated in Lafora disease. Toyota R, Honjo Y, Imajo R, Satoh A. Sciencematters 10.19185/matters.201606000014.
Backbone
  Vector backbone: pQCXIP
  Total vector size (bp): 7200
  Vector type: Mammalian Expression, Retroviral
Growth in bacteria
  Bacterial resistance: Ampicillin, 100 μg/mL
  Growth temperature: 37°C
  Growth strain: NEB Stable
  Copy number: Low Copy
Gene/Insert
  Gene/Insert name: Laforin
  Species: H. sapiens (human)
  Entrez Gene: EPM2A (a.k.a. EPM2, MELF)
  Promoter: 5'LTR
  Tag / fusion protein: Myc (C terminal on insert)
  Cloning method: Restriction Enzyme; 5′ cloning site BamHI (not destroyed); 3′ cloning site BamHI (not destroyed)
  Sequencing primers: 5′ CGCCATCCACGCTGTTTTGAC
Terms and licenses: Academic/Nonprofit Terms; Industry Terms: Not Available to Industry
How to cite: pQCXIP-Laforin Myc R171H was a gift from Ayano Satoh (Addgene plasmid # 84671 ; http://n2t.net/addgene:84671 ; RRID:Addgene_84671)
