[The description below was written by a language model from this plasmid's Addgene catalogue record.]
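Description:
pQCXIP-Laforin Myc R171H is a mammalian expression and retroviral transfer plasmid built on the pQCXIP backbone, with a recorded total size of about 7.2 kb. It is propagated in E. coli under ampicillin selection and is listed as low copy. A recombination-reduced strain is recommended, which is a common precaution for plasmids carrying the repeated LTR sequences of a retroviral vector. No feature table accompanies the record, so the individual backbone elements are not documented. The pQCXIP name conventionally denotes a bicistronic retroviral design with an IRES-linked puromycin resistance marker for selecting transduced cells, but the catalogue fields do not confirm this.

The insert is human laforin, the product of the EPM2A gene, a phosphatase whose mutation is associated with Lafora disease, a progressive myoclonus epilepsy. The coding sequence carries a C-terminal Myc epitope tag for detection by immunoblotting, immunofluorescence or immunoprecipitation. It was cloned into a single BamHI site that is retained at both ends of the insert. The construct name indicates an R171H substitution, although the record has no separate mutation field and does not describe its functional consequence. The promoter is recorded as the 5′ LTR.

The stated purpose is direct expression in mammalian cells and/or preparation of retrovirus, in which the plasmid would be introduced into packaging cells to produce particles for stable delivery of the tagged mutant laforin. The associated publication concerns inhibition of laforin phosphatase activity by S-nitrosylation and its implication in Lafora disease. This suggests that the variant was used for comparison with other laforin forms in that context.
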