>Addgene plasmid #84671 | pQCXIP-Laforin Myc R171H | addgene partial sequence | sequence record 166854 | LNCX 5'-AGCTCGTTTAGTGAACCGTCAGATC-3'
GAACGGACCTGCAGGAATTGATCCGCGGCCGCCTAGATGCTCGGGCCGCGCCTGCCAGCCGCGGGGACTC
CGGGCCCGGGTATTCGCGCCGCCGCCGCCCGCCATGCGCTTCCGCTTTGGGGTGGTGGTGCCACCCGCCG
TGGCCGGCGCCCGGCCGGAGCTGCTGGTGGTGGGGTCGCGGCCCGAGCTGGGGCGTTGGGAGCCGCGCGG
