>Addgene plasmid #84671 | pQCXIP-Laforin Myc R171H | addgene partial sequence | sequence record 166855 | Laforin-F 5'-ACAATGAAAACAACTTGGTGGAT-3'
GATTGAGGCCACTGGACACACCAATGAAATGAAGCACACAACAGACTTCTATTTTAATATTGCAGGCCAC
CAAGCCATGCATTATTCAAGAATTCTACCAAATATCTGGCTGGGTAGCTGCCCTCATCAGGTGGAACATG
TAACCATCAAACTGAAGCATGAATTGGGGATTACAGCTGTAATGAATTTCCAGACTGAATGGGATATTGT
ACAGAATTCCTCAGGCTGTAACCGCTACCCAGAGCCCATGACTCCAGACACTATGATTAAACTATATAGG
GAAGAAGGCTTGGCCTACATCTGGATGCCAACACCAGATATGAGCACCGAAGGCCGAGTACAGATGCTGC
CCCAGGCGGTGTGCCTGCTGCATGCGCTGCTGGAGAAGGGACACATCGTGTACGTGCACTGCAACGCTGG
GGTGGGCCGCTCCACCGCGGCTGTCTGCGGCTGGCTCCAGTATGTGATGGGCTGGAATCTGAGGAAGGTG
CAGTATTTCCTCATGGCCAAGAGGCCGGCTGTCTACATTGACGAAGAGGCCTTGGCCCGGGCACAAGAAG
ATTTTTTCCAGAAATTTGGGAAGGTTCGTTCTTCTGTGTGTAGCCTGTACTCGAGTCTAGAGGGCCCGCG
GTTCGAACAAAAACTCATCTCAGAAGAGGATCTGAATATGCATACCGGTCATCATCACCATCACCATTGA
GTTTAAACCCGCTGATCAGCCTCGACTGTGCCTTCTAGTTGCCAGCCATCTGTTGTTTGCCCCTCCCCCG
TGCCTTCCTTGACCCTGGAAGGTGCCACTCCCACTGTCCTTTCCTAATAAAATGAGGAAATTGCATCGCA
TTGTCTGAGTAGGTGTCATTCTATTCTGGGGG
